Addgene plasmid #32442: CMV-GEM-GECO1
Purpose: Mammalian expression of blue-green emission ratiometric genetically encoded Ca2+ indicator for optical imaging
Depositing lab: Robert Campbell. Depositing organization: University of Alberta. Publication: An Expanded Palette of Genetically Encoded Ca2+ Indicators. Zhao Y, Araki S, Wu J, Teramoto T, Chang YF, Nakano M, Abdelfattah AS, Fujiwara M, Ishihara T, Nagai T, Campbell RE. Science. 2011 Sep 30;333(6051):1888-91. doi: 10.1126/science.1208592 PubMed 21903779.
Backbone
  Vector backbone: Customized Vector
  Backbone size w/o insert (bp): 3200
  Vector type: Mammalian Expression
Growth in bacteria
  Bacterial resistance: Ampicillin, 100 μg/mL
  Growth temperature: 37°C
  Growth strain: DH10B
  Copy number: High Copy
Gene/Insert
  Gene/Insert name: GEM-GECO1 (alt name: emission ratiometric genetically encoded Ca2+-indicators for optical imaging)
  Species: synthetic construct
  Insert size (bp): 1248
  Mutation: GCaMP3 L60P/K69E/N77Y/D86G/N98I/K119I/L173Q/T223S/N302S/R377P/K380Q/S404G/E430V
  GenBank ID: JN258409
  Promoter: CMV
  Cloning method: Restriction Enzyme; 5′ cloning site BamHI (not destroyed); 3′ cloning site EcoRI (not destroyed)
  Sequencing primers: 5′ TAATACGACTCACTATAGGG; 3′ TAGAAGGCACAGTCGAGG
Terms and licenses: Academic/Nonprofit Terms; Industry Terms: Not Available to Industry
Depositor comments: Note: Could not make stable cell line using this vector. Addgene's sequencing result identified a single nucleotide mismatch at position 1182 when compared to the sequence provided by the depositing scientist and GenBank ID JN258409. According to the depositing scientist, this mismatch does not affect the protein sequence and is not a concern for the function of the plasmid.
How to cite: CMV-GEM-GECO1 was a gift from Robert Campbell (Addgene plasmid # 32442 ; http://n2t.net/addgene:32442 ; RRID:Addgene_32442)
