[The description below was written by a language model from this plasmid's Addgene catalogue record and pLannotate feature annotations shown in this document.]
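Description:
CMV-GEM-GECO1 is a mammalian expression plasmid of about 4.4 kb, built on a customized vector backbone, that drives a genetically encoded calcium indicator from the human cytomegalovirus immediate-early enhancer and promoter. It is propagated in E. coli as a high-copy plasmid through a ColE1/pUC-type origin and selected with ampicillin via the bla (β-lactamase) gene. No mammalian selection marker is annotated; only a very short SV40 promoter fragment remains. This fits the depositor's comment that stable cell lines could not be made with this vector, so it is best regarded as a transient-expression construct.

The insert, GEM-GECO1 (about 1.25 kb, synthetic), was cloned between BamHI and EcoRI sites, both retained. It is a derivative of the single-fluorescent-protein sensor GCaMP3 carrying thirteen substitutions (L60P through E430V as listed in the record). The automated annotation labels this coding region as a GCaMP6m fragment, which reflects sequence similarity within the GCaMP family rather than its true identity. Rather than simply changing in brightness, the indicator reports Ca2+ through the ratio of its blue and green emission, allowing ratiometric optical imaging of calcium dynamics in mammalian cells.

Transcripts are terminated by the bovine growth hormone polyadenylation signal downstream of the coding sequence. T7 and SP6 phage promoters flank the insert, serving as primer sites and potentially for in vitro transcription. The short hit labelled as a truncated HIV-1 LTR, next to the CMV promoter, is probably an annotation artefact rather than a functional viral element. Repository sequencing found a single nucleotide difference from the depositor's reference sequence, reported to be silent at the protein level.
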