Features (pLannotate 1.2.2; 12 found; start..end, strand, type, name):
     17..38      -  promoter       SV40 promoter (fragment): SV40 enhancer and early promoter
     42..266     -  polyA_signal   bGH poly(A) signal: bovine growth hormone polyadenylation signal
    292..310     +  promoter       SP6 promoter: promoter for bacteriophage SP6 RNA polymerase
    373..1623    -  CDS            GCaMP6m (fragment): improved fluorescent protein-based calcium sensor (Chen et al., 2013)
   1653..1671    -  promoter       T7 promoter: promoter for bacteriophage T7 RNA polymerase
   1687..1720    -  LTR            5' LTR (truncated) (fragment): truncated 5' long terminal repeat (LTR) from HIV-1
   1716..1919    -  promoter       CMV promoter: human cytomegalovirus (CMV) immediate early promoter
   1920..2299    -  enhancer       CMV enhancer: human cytomegalovirus immediate early enhancer
   2454..2506    +  misc_feature   bom (fragment): basis of mobility region from pBR322
   2565..2669    +  promoter       AmpR promoter: bla
   2670..3530    +  CDS            AmpR: β-lactamase; bla; confers resistance to ampicillin, carbenicillin, and related antibiotics
   3701..4289    +  rep_origin     ori: high-copy-number ColE1/pMB1/pBR322/pUC origin of replication
>Addgene plasmid #32442 | CMV-GEM-GECO1 | addgene full sequence | sequence record 117095 | Addgene NGS results
TTCCGGACTAGAGCCCCAGCTGGTTCTTTCCGCCTCAGAAGCCATAGAGCCCACCGCATCCCCAGCATGC
CTGCTATTGTCTTCCCAATCCTCCCCCTTGCTGTCCTGCCCCACCCCACCCCCCAGAATAGAATGACACC
TACTCAGACAATGCGATGCAATTTCCTCATTTTATTAGGAAAGGACAGTGGGAGTGGCACCTTCCAGGGT
CAAGGAAGGCACGGGGGAGGGGCAAACAACAGATGGCTGGCAACTAGAAGGCACAGTCGAGGCTGATCAG
CGAGCTCTAGCATTTAGGTGACACTATAGAATAGGGCCCTCTAGATGCATGCTCGAGCGGCCGCCAGTGT
GATGGATATCTGCAGAATTCCTACTTCGCTGTCATCATTTGTACAAACTCTTCGTAGTTTACCTGACCAT
CCCCATCGATGTCTGCAACCCTGATCATTTCATCAACCTCTTCATCTGTTAACTTCTCTCCAAGGTTTGT
CATCACGTGGCGAAGCTCTGCTGCGCCGATGTAGCCATTGCCGTCCTTATCAAACACACGGAACGCTTCT
CTAATTTCTTCTTCACTGTCTGTGTCCTGCATTTTAGGTGCCATCATTGTCAGGAACTCAGGGAAGTCGA
TTGTGCCGTCACCGTCGGCATCTACTTCATTGATCATGTCCTGCAGCTCTGCTTCTGTGGGGTTCTGCCC
CAGAGACCGCATCACCGTCCCCAGCTCCTTGGTTGTTATCGTCCCATCCCCGTCCTTGTCAAATAGGGAG
AAAGCCTCTTTAAATTCTGCGATCTGCTCTTCAGTCAGTTGGTCACGCGTGCTGTACTCCAGCTTGTGCC
CCAGGATGTTGCCGTCCTCCTTGAAGTCGATGCCCTTCAGCTCGATGCGGTTCACCAGGGTGTCGCCCTC
GAACTTCACCTCGGCGCGGGTCTTGTAGTTGCCGTCGTCCTTGAAGAAGATGGTGCGCTCCTGGATGTAG
CCTTCGGGCATGGCGGACTTGAAGAAGTCGTGCTGCTTCATGTGGTCGGGGTAGCGGCTGAAGCACTGCA
CGCCGTAGGACAGGGTGGTCACGAGGGTGGGCCAGGGCACGGGCAGCTTGCCGGTGGTGCAGATGAACTT
CAGGGTCAGCTTGCCGTAGGTGGCATCGCCCTCACCCTCGCCGGACACGCTGAACTTGTGGCCGTTTACG
TCGCCGTCCAGCTCGACCTGGATGGGCACCACCCCGGTGAACAGCTCCTCGCCCTTGCTCACCATGCCAC
CGCTGCCACCCTTGTACAGCTCGTCCATGCCGAGAGTGATCCCGGCGGCGGTCACGAACTCCAGCAGGAC
CATGTGATCGCGCTTCTCGTTGGGGTCTTTCGAAAGTATGGACTGCACGCTCAGGTAGTGGTTGTCGGGC
AGCAGCACGGGGCCGTCGCCTATGGGGGTGATCTGCTGGTAGTGGTAGGCGAGCTGCACGCCGCCGCCCT
CGATGTTGTGGCGGATCTTGAAGTACGCCTTGATGCCGTTCTTCTGCTCGTCGGCCTTTATATACACGTT
CTCTGGTGAGCTCAGCCGACCTATAGCTCTGACTGCGTGACCTGTCTTATTCCACTTACGACGTGATGAG
TCGACCATGGTGGATCCGAGCTCGGTACCAAGCTTGGGTCTCCCTATAGTGAGTCGTATTAATTTCGATA
AGCCAGTAAGCAGTGGGTTCTCTAGTTAGCCAGAGAGCTCTGCTTATATAGACCTCCCACCGTACACGCC
TACCGCCCATTTGCGTCAATGGGGCGGAGTTGTTACGACATTTTGGAAAGTCCCGTTGATTTTGGTGCCA
AAACAAACTCCCATTGACGTCAATGGGGTGGAGACTTGGAAATCCCCGTGAGTCAAACCGCTATCCACGC
CCATTGATGTACTGCCAAAACCGCATCACCATGGTAATAGCGATGACTAATACGTAGATGTACTGCCAAG
TAGGAAAGTCCCATAAGGTCATGTACTGGGCATAATGCCAGGCGGGCCATTTACCGTCATTGACGTCAAT
AGGGGGCGTACTTGGCATATGATACACTTGATGTACTGCCAAGTGGGCAGTTTACCGTAAATACTCCACC
CATTGACGTCAATGGAAAGTCCCTATTGGCGTTACTATGGGAACATACGTCATTATTGACGTCAATGGGC
GGGGGTCGTTGGGCGGTCAGCCAGGCGGGCCATTTACCGTAAGTTATGTAACGCGGAACTCCATATATGG
GCTATGAACTAATGACCCCGTAATTGATTACTATTAATAACTAGTCAATAATCAATGTCAACGCGTATAT
CTGGCCCGTACATCGCGAAGCAGCGCAAAACGCCTAACCCTAAGCAGATTCTTCATGCAATTGTCGGTCA
AGCCTTGCCTTGTTGTAGCTTAAATTTTGCTCGCGCACTACTCAGCGACCTCCAACACACAAGCAGGGAG
CAGATACTGGCTTAACTATGCGGCATCAGAGCAGATTGTACTGAGAGTGCACCATAGGGGATCGGGAGAT
CTCCCGATCCGTCGACGTCAGGTGGCACTTTTCGGGGAAATGTGCGCGGAACCCCTATTTGTTTATTTTT
CTAAATACATTCAAATATGTATCCGCTCATGAGACAATAACCCTGATAAATGCTTCAATAATATTGAAAA
AGGAAGAGTATGAGTATTCAACATTTCCGTGTCGCCCTTATTCCCTTTTTTGCGGCATTTTGCCTTCCTG
TTTTTGCTCACCCAGAAACGCTGGTGAAAGTAAAAGATGCTGAAGATCAGTTGGGTGCACGAGTGGGTTA
CATCGAACTGGATCTCAACAGCGGTAAGATCCTTGAGAGTTTTCGCCCCGAAGAACGTTTTCCAATGATG
AGCACTTTTAAAGTTCTGCTATGTGGCGCGGTATTATCCCGTATTGACGCCGGGCAAGAGCAACTCGGTC
GCCGCATACACTATTCTCAGAATGACTTGGTTGAGTACTCACCAGTCACAGAAAAGCATCTTACGGATGG
CATGACAGTAAGAGAATTATGCAGTGCTGCCATAACCATGAGTGATAACACTGCGGCCAACTTACTTCTG
ACAACGATCGGAGGACCGAAGGAGCTAACCGCTTTTTTGCACAACATGGGGGATCATGTAACTCGCCTTG
ATCGTTGGGAACCGGAGCTGAATGAAGCCATACCAAACGACGAGCGTGACACCACGATGCCTGTAGCAAT
GGCAACAACGTTGCGCAAACTATTAACTGGCGAACTACTTACTCTAGCTTCCCGGCAACAATTAATAGAC
TGGATGGAGGCGGATAAAGTTGCAGGACCACTTCTGCGCTCGGCCCTTCCGGCTGGCTGGTTTATTGCTG
ATAAATCTGGAGCCGGTGAGCGTGGGTCTCGCGGTATCATTGCAGCACTGGGGCCAGATGGTAAGCCCTC
CCGTATCGTAGTTATCTACACGACGGGGAGTCAGGCAACTATGGATGAACGAAATAGACAGATCGCTGAG
ATAGGTGCCTCACTGATTAAGCATTGGTAACTGTCAGACCAAGTTTACTCATATATACTTTAGATTGATT
TAAAACTTCATTTTTAATTTAAAAGGATCTAGGTGAAGATCCTTTTTGATAATCTCATGACCAAAATCCC
TTAACGTGAGTTTTCGTTCCACTGAGCGTCAGACCCCGTAGAAAAGATCAAAGGATCTTCTTGAGATCCT
TTTTTTCTGCGCGTAATCTGCTGCTTGCAAACAAAAAAACCACCGCTACCAGCGGTGGTTTGTTTGCCGG
ATCAAGAGCTACCAACTCTTTTTCCGAAGGTAACTGGCTTCAGCAGAGCGCAGATACCAAATACTGTTCT
TCTAGTGTAGCCGTAGTTAGGCCACCACTTCAAGAACTCTGTAGCACCGCCTACATACCTCGCTCTGCTA
ATCCTGTTACCAGTGGCTGCTGCCAGTGGCGATAAGTCGTGTCTTACCGGGTTGGACTCAAGACGATAGT
TACCGGATAAGGCGCAGCGGTCGGGCTGAACGGGGGGTTCGTGCACACAGCCCAGCTTGGAGCGAACGAC
CTACACCGAACTGAGATACCTACAGCGTGAGCTATGAGAAAGCGCCACGCTTCCCGAAGGGAGAAAGGCG
GACAGGTATCCGGTAAGCGGCAGGGTCGGAACAGGAGAGCGCACGAGGGAGCTTCCAGGGGGAAACGCCT
GGTATCTTTATAGTCCTGTCGGGTTTCGCCACCTCTGACTTGAGCGTCGATTTTTGTGATGCTCGTCAGG
GGGGCGGAGCCTATGGAAAAACGCCAGCAACGCGGCCTTTTTACGGTTCCTGGCCTTTTGCTGGCCTTTT
GCTCACATGTTCTTTCCTGCGTTATCCCCTGATTCTGTGGATAACCGTATTACCGCCTTTGAGTGAGCTG
ATACCGCTCGCCGCAGCCGAACGACCGAGCGCAGCGAG
