>Addgene plasmid #32442 | CMV-GEM-GECO1 | depositor partial sequence | sequence record 37224 | GEM-GECO1
ATGGTCGACTCATCACGTCGTAAGTGGAATAAGACAGGTCACGCAGTCAGAGCTATAGGTCGGCTGAGCT
CACCAGAGAACGTGTATATAAAGGCCGACGAGCAGAAGAACGGCATCAAGGCGTACTTCAAGATCCGCCA
CAACATCGAGGGCGGCGGCGTGCAGCTCGCCTACCACTACCAGCAGATCACCCCCATAGGCGACGGCCCC
GTGCTGCTGCCCGACAACCACTACCTGAGCGTGCAGTCCATACTTTCGAAAGACCCCAACGAGAAGCGCG
ATCACATGGTCCTGCTGGAGTTCGTGACCGCCGCCGGGATCACTCTCGGCATGGACGAGCTGTACAAGGG
TGGCAGCGGTGGCATGGTGAGCAAGGGCGAGGAGCTGTTCACCGGGGTGGTGCCCATCCAGGTCGAGCTG
GACGGCGACGTAAACGGCCACAAGTTCAGCGTGTCCGGCGAGGGTGAGGGCGATGCCACCTACGGCAAGC
TGACCCTGAAGTTCATCTGCACCACCGGCAAGCTGCCCGTGCCCTGGCCCACCCTCGTGACCACCCTGTC
CTACGGCGTGCAGTGCTTCAGCCGCTACCCCGACCACATGAAGCAGCACGACTTCTTCAAGTCCGCCATG
CCCGAAGGCTACATCCAGGAGCGCACCATCTTCTTCAAGGACGACGGCAACTACAAGACCCGCGCCGAGG
TGAAGTTCGAGGGCGACACCCTGGTGAACCGCATCGAGCTGAAGGGCATCGACTTCAAGGAGGACGGCAA
CATCCTGGGGCACAAGCTGGAGTACAGCACGCGTGACCAACTGACTGAAGAGCAGATCGCAGAATTTAAA
GAGGCTTTCTCCCTATTTGACAAGGACGGGGATGGGACGATAACAACCAAGGAGCTGGGGACGGTGATGC
GGTCTCTGGGGCAGAACCCCACAGAAGCAGAGCTGCAGGACATGATCAATGAAGTAGATGCCGACGGTGA
CGGCACAATCGACTTCCCTGAGTTCCTGACAATGATGGCACCTAAAATGCAGGACACAGACAGTGAAGAA
GAAATTAGAGAAGCGTTCCGTGTGTTTGATAAGGACGGCAATGGCTACATCGGCGCAGCAGAGCTTCGCC
ACGTGATGACAAACCTTGGAGAGAAGTTAACAGATGAAGAGGTTGATGAAATGATCAGGGTAGCAGACAT
CGATGGGGATGGTCAGGTAAACTACGAAGAGTTTGTACAAATGATGACAGCGAAGTAG
