>Addgene plasmid #32442 | CMV-GEM-GECO1 | addgene partial sequence | sequence record 54350 | T7 5'-TAATACGACTCACTATAGGG-3'
CATGGTCGACTCATCACGTCGTAAGTGGAATAAGACAGGTCACGCAGTCAGAGCTATAGGTCGGCTGAGC
TCACCAGAGAACGTGTATATAAAGGCCGACGAGCAGAAGAACGGCATCAAGGCGTACTTCAAGATCCGCC
ACAACATCGAGGGCGGCGGCGTGCAGCTCGCCTACCACTACCAGCAGATCACCCCCATAGGCGACGGCCC
CGTGCTGCTGCCCGACAACCACTACCTGAGCGTGCAGTCCATACTTTCGAAAGACCCCAACGAGAAGCGC
GATCACATGGTCCTGCTGGAGTTCGTGACCGCCGCCGGGATCACTCTCGGCATGGACGAGCTGTACAAGG
GTGGCAGCGGTGGCATGGTGAGCAAGGGCGAGGAGCTGTTCACCGGGGTGGTGCCCATCCAGGTCGAGCT
GGACGGCGACGTAAACGGCCACAAGTTCAGCGTGTCCGGCGAGGGTGAGGGCGATGCCACCTACGGCAAG
CTGACCCTGAAGTTCATCTGCACCACCGGCAAGCTGCCCGTGCCCTGGCCCACCCTCGTGACCACCCTGT
CCTACGGCGTGCAGTGCTTCAGCCGCTACCCCGACCACATGAAGCAGCACGACTTCTTCAAGTCCGCCAT
GCCCGAAGGCTACATCCAGGAGCGCACCATCTTCTTCAAGGACGACGGCAACTACAAGACCCGCGCCGAG
GTGAAGTTCGAGGGCGACACCCTGGTGAACCGCATCGAGCTGAAGGGCATCGACTTCAAGGAGGACGGCA
ACATCCTGGGGCACAAGCTGGAGTACAGCACGCGTGACCAACTGACTGAAGAGCAGATCGCAGAATTTAA
