>Addgene plasmid #32442 | CMV-GEM-GECO1 | addgene partial sequence | sequence record 54525 | BGH-rev 5'-TAGAAGGCACAGTCGAGG-3'
TATAGAATAGGGCCCTCTAGATGCATGCTCGAGCGGCCGCCAGTGTGATGGATATCTGCAGAATTCCTAC
TTCGCTGTCATCATTTGTACAAACTCTTCGTAGTTTACCTGACCATCCCCATCGATGTCTGCAACCCTGA
TCATTTCATCAACCTCTTCATCTGTTAACTTCTCTCCAAGGTTTGTCATCACGTGGCGAAGCTCTGCTGC
GCCGATGTAGCCATTGCCGTCCTTATCAAACACACGGAACGCTTCTCTAATTTCTTCTTCACTGTCTGTG
TCCTGCATTTTAGGTGCCATCATTGTCAGGAACTCAGGGAAGTCGATTGTGCCGTCACCGTCGGCATCTA
CTTCATTGATCATGTCCTGCAGCTCTGCTTCTGTGGGGTTCTGCCCCAGAGACCGCATCACCGTCCCCAG
CTCCTTGGTTGTTATCGTCCCATCCCCGTCCTTGTCAAATAGGGAGAAAGCCTCTTTAAATTCTGCGATC
TGCTCTTCAGTCAGTTGGTCACGCGTGCTGTACTCCAGCTTGTGCCCCAGGATGTTGCCGTCCTCCTTGA
AGTCGATGCCCTTCAGCTCGATGCGGTTCACCAGGGTGTCGCCCTCGAACTTCACCTCGGCGCGGGTCTT
GTAGTTGCCGTCGTCCTTGAAGAAGATGGTGCGCTCCTGGATGTAGCCTTCGGGCATGGCGGACTTGAAG
AAGTCGTGCTGCTTCATGTGGTCGGGGTAGCGGCTGAAGCACTGCACGCCGTAGGACAGGGTGGTCACGA
GGGTGGGCCAGGGCACGGGCAGCTTGCCGGTGGTGCAGATGAACTTCAGGGTCAGCT
